Addgene plasmid #114707: pTK678
Purpose: Express NuMA(1-1895)-RFP-Nano from Rosa 26 locus
Depositing lab: Tomomi Kiyomitsu. Depositing organization: Nagoya University. Publication: Dynein-Dynactin-NuMA clusters generate cortical spindle-pulling forces as a multi-arm ensemble. Okumura M, Natsume T, Kanemaki MT, Kiyomitsu T. Elife. 2018 May 31;7. pii: 36559. doi: 10.7554/eLife.36559. PubMed 29848445.
Backbone
  Vector backbone: pMK247_addgene#105926
  Selectable markers: Hygromycin
Growth in bacteria
  Bacterial resistance: Ampicillin, 100 μg/mL
  Growth temperature: 37°C
  Growth strain: DH5alpha
  Copy number: Unknown
Gene/Insert
  Gene/Insert name: NuMA(1-1895)-RFP-Nano
Terms and licenses: Academic/Nonprofit Terms; Industry Terms: Not Available to Industry
Depositor comments: Please note that some discrepancies were found between Addgene's quality control result and the depositor's full plasmid sequence. The depositor noted that these discrepancies do NOT affect plasmid function.
How to cite: pTK678 was a gift from Tomomi Kiyomitsu (Addgene plasmid # 114707 ; http://n2t.net/addgene:114707 ; RRID:Addgene_114707)
