[The description below was written by a language model from this plasmid's Addgene catalogue record and pLannotate feature annotations shown in this document.]
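Description:
pTK678 is a 15.7 kb mammalian donor plasmid built on the pMK247 backbone and intended, according to the record, to express NuMA(1-1895)-RFP-Nano from the Rosa 26 locus. It is propagated in E. coli through a high-copy ColE1/pUC-type origin with ampicillin resistance. It also retains pBluescript-like elements: an f1 origin, a lacZα fragment, lac promoter/operator and flanking T7 and T3 promoters. Homology arms for Rosa 26 are not annotated. Unannotated stretches lie just inside the T7 and T3 promoters on either side of the mammalian cassettes, where such arms would be expected, but the record does not confirm this.

The payload is an all-in-one doxycycline-inducible system. One hPGK promoter drives the Tet-On 3G transactivator on the reverse strand, terminated by an SV40 poly(A) signal. In the opposite orientation, a synthetic poly(A) signal and transcriptional pause site insulate a TRE3GS promoter, which controls the fusion gene. This gene consists of a human NUMA1 fragment (residues 1-1895 by the insert name), followed by TagRFP-T and an SspB-derived domain, and it ends with an SV40 poly(A) signal. "Nano" matches the SspB Nano partner of the iLID light-inducible dimerisation system, although the record does not describe it further. A second hPGK promoter drives a hygromycin resistance gene with a bGH poly(A) signal, for selection of stably modified cells.

The associated publication concerns cortical spindle-pulling forces generated by dynein-dynactin-NuMA clusters, which suggests use for inducible expression of a red-tagged, recruitable NuMA truncation. The depositor and repository sequences give nearly identical annotations, and the depositor states that the small discrepancies between them do not affect function.
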