Features (pLannotate 1.2.2; 29 found; start..end, strand, type, name):
     30..458     -  rep_origin     f1 ori (sequence partly withheld): f1 bacteriophage origin of replication; arrow indicates direction of (+) strand synthesis
    463..618     -  CDS            lacZα (fragment): LacZα fragment of β-galactosidase; lacZ fragment
    626..644     +  promoter       T7 promoter: promoter for bacteriophage T7 RNA polymerase
   1172..1253    -  polyA_signal   SV40 poly(A) signal: SV40 polyadenylation signal
   1276..1359    -  CDS            large T antigen (fragment): large T antigen from SV40 (simian virus 40)
   1370..2116    -  CDS            Tet-On® 3G: modified rtTA protein that binds tightly to promoters containing the tet operator in the presence of doxycycline
   2135..2645    -  promoter       hPGK promoter: human phosphoglycerate kinase 1 promoter
   2665..2713    +  polyA_signal   poly(A) signal: synthetic polyadenylation signal
   2727..2818    +  misc_feature   pause site: RNA polymerase II transcriptional pause signal from the human α2 globin gene
   2822..3189    +  promoter       TRE3GS promoter: 3rd-generation Tet-responsive promoter that can be activated by binding of Tet-On® 3G, modified to eliminate binding sites for endogenous mammalian transcription factors
   3216..8900    +  CDS            NUMA1 (fragment): NUMA1_HUMAN - Also known as NMP22 From Homo sapiens (Human).
   8937..9668    +  CDS            TagRFP-T: TagRFP-T is a basic (constitutively fluorescent) red fluorescent protein published in 2008, derived from Entacmaea quadricolor. It has low acid sensitivity.
   9669..9700    +  misc_feature   MCS (fragment): multiple cloning site
   9744..10073   +  CDS            sspB (fragment): SSPB_HAEIN - Experimental evidence at protein level: Swiss-Prot protein existence level 1. Also stimulates degradation of the N-terminus of RseA (residues 1-108, alone or in complex with sigma-E) by ClpX-ClpP in a non-ssrA-mediated fashion. From Haemophilus influenzae (strain ATCC 51907 / DSM 11121 / KW20 / Rd).
  10117..10200   +  CDS            large T antigen (fragment): large T antigen from SV40 (simian virus 40)
  10223..10304   +  polyA_signal   SV40 poly(A) signal: SV40 polyadenylation signal
  10326..10836   +  promoter       hPGK promoter: human phosphoglycerate kinase 1 promoter
  10872..11892   +  CDS            HygR (fragment): aminoglycoside phosphotransferase from E. coli; aph(4)-Ia; confers resistance to hygromycin
  11910..12182   +  CDS            yokD (fragment): YOKD_BACSU - Experimental evidence at protein level: Swiss-Prot protein existence level 1. May contribute to antibiotic resistance. From Bacillus subtilis (strain 168).
  12213..12429   +  polyA_signal   bGH poly(A) signal: bovine growth hormone polyadenylation signal
  12433..12454   +  promoter       SV40 promoter (fragment): SV40 enhancer and early promoter
  13533..13551   -  promoter       T3 promoter: promoter for bacteriophage T3 RNA polymerase
  13594..13616   -  protein_bind   lac operator (fragment): The lac repressor binds to the lac operator to inhibit transcription in E. coli. This inhibition can be relieved by adding lactose or isopropyl-β-D-thiogalactopyranoside (IPTG). lac repressor encoded by lacI
  13620..13650   -  promoter       lac promoter: promoter for the E. coli lac operon
  13665..13686   -  protein_bind   CAP binding site: CAP binding activates transcription in the presence of cAMP. E. coli catabolite activator protein
  13699..13791   -  CDS            lacI (fragment): lac repressor; lacI; The lac repressor binds to the lac operator to inhibit transcription in E. coli. This inhibition can be relieved by adding lactose or isopropyl-β-D-thiogalactopyranoside (IPTG).
  13974..14562   -  rep_origin     ori: high-copy-number ColE1/pMB1/pBR322/pUC origin of replication
  14733..15593   -  CDS            AmpR: β-lactamase; bla; confers resistance to ampicillin, carbenicillin, and related antibiotics
  15594..15698   -  promoter       AmpR promoter: bla
>Addgene plasmid #114707 | pTK678 | depositor full sequence | sequence record 216409 | pTK678 sequence 15721 bps
CTAAATTGTAAGCGTTAATATTTTGTTAAAATTCGCGTTAAATTTTTGTTAAATCAGCTCATTTTTTAAC
CAATAGGCCGAAATCGGCAAAATCCCTTATAAATCAAAAGAATAGACCGAGATAGGGT
[37 nt withheld, positions 129-165]
AAAGAACGTGGACTCCAACGTCAAAGG
[49 nt withheld, positions 193-241]
T
[91 nt withheld, positions 243-333]
G
[124 nt withheld, positions 335-458]
CCCATTCGCCATTCAGGCTGCGCAACTGTTGGGAAGGGCGATCGGTGCGGGCCTCTTCGCTATTACGCCA
GCTGGCGAAAGGGGGATGTGCTGCAAGGCGATTAAGTTGGGTAACGCCAGGGTTTTCCCAGTCACGACGT
TGTAAAACGACGGCCAGTGAGCGCGCGTAATACGACTCACTATAGGGCGAATTGGAGCTCGGAACTCTGG
TGGGAGGGGAGGGTCAGTGAAATCGGCTCTGGCGCGGGCGTCCTCCCACCCTCCCCTTCCTTCGGGGGAG
TCGGTTTACCCGCCGCCTGCTTGTCTTCGACACCTGATTGGCTGTCGAAGCTGTGGGACCGGGCCCTTGC
TACTGGCTCGAGTCTCACATGAGCGAAACCACTGCGCGGGGCGCGGGGGTGGCGGGGAGGCGGGCGTTGG
TACGGTCCTCCCCGAGGCCGAGCGCCGCAGTGTCTGGCCCCGCGCCCCTGCGCAACGTGGCAGGAAGCGC
GCGCTGGAGGCGGGGGCGGGCTGCCGGCCGAGACTTCTGGATGGCGGCGGCCGCGGCTCCGCCCCGGGTT
CCCACCGCCTGAAGGGCGAGACAAGCCCGACCTGCTACAGGCACTCGTGGGGGTGGGGGAGGAGCGGGGG
TCGGTCCGGCTGGTTTGTGGGTGGGAGGCGCTTGTTCTCCAAAAACCGGCGCGAAGCTGAGTCAGTGAGC
GAGGAAGCTCGGGGCAGTGAAAAAAATGCTTTATTTGTGAAATTTGTGATGCTATTGCTTTATTTGTAAC
CATTATAAGCTGCAATAAACAAGTTAACAACAACAATTGCATTCATTTTATGTTTCAGGTTCAGGGGGAG
GTGTGGGAGGTTTTTTAAAGCAAGTAAAACCTCTACAAATGTGGTATGGCTGATTATGATCCTCTGGAGA
TTTACCCGGGGAGCATGTCAAGGTCAAAATCGTCAAGAGCGTCAGCAGGCAGCATATCAAGGTCAAAGTC
GTCAAGGGCATCGGCTGGGAGCATGTCTAAGTCAAAATCGTCAAGGGCGTCGGTCGGCCCGCCGCTTTCG
CACTTTAGCTGTTTCTCCAGGCCACATATGATTAGTTCCAGGCCGAAAAGGAAGGCAGGTTCGGCTCCCT
GCCGGTCGAACAGCTCAATTGCTTGTTTCAGAAGTGGGGGCATAGAATCGGTGGTAGGTGTCTCTCTTTC
CTCTTTTGCTACTTGATGCTCCTGTTCCTCCAATACGCAGCCCAGTGTAAAGTGGCCCACGGCGGACAGA
GCGTACAGTGCGTTCTCCAGGGAGAAGCCTTGCTGACACAGGAACGCGAGCTGATTTTCCAGGGTTTCGT
ACTGTTTCTCTGTTGGGCGGGTGCCGAGATGCACTTTAGCCCCGTCGCGATGTGAGAGGAGAGCACAGCG
GTATGACTTGGCGTTGTTCCGCAGAAAGTCTTGCCATGACTCGCCTTCCAGGGGGCAGGAGTGGGTATGA
TGCCTGTCCAGCATCTCGATTGGCAGGGCATCGAGCAGGGCCCGCTTGTTCTTCACGTGCCAGTACAGGG
TAGGCTGCTCAACTCCCAGCTTTTGAGCGAGTTTCCTTGTCGTCAGGCCTTCGATACCGACTCCATTGAG
TAATTCCAGAGCAGAGTTTATGACTTTGCTCTTGTCCAGTCTAGACATGGTAATTCGATGATCCCCCTGG
GGAGAGAGGTCGGTGATTCGGTCAACGAGGGAGCCGACTGCCGACGTGCGCTCCGGAGGCTTGCAGAATG
CGGAACACCGCGCGGGCAGGAACAGGGCCCACACTACCGCCCCACACCCCGCCTCCCGCACCGCCCCTTC
CCGGCCGCTGCTCTCGGCGCGCCCTGCTGAGCAGCCGCTATTGGCCACAGCCCATCGCGGTCGGCGCGCT
GCCATTGCTCCCTGGCGCTGTCCGTCTGCGAGGGTACTAGTGAGACGTGCGGCTTCCGTTTGTCACGTCC
GGCACGCCGCGAACCGCAAGGAACCTTCCCGACTTAGGGGCGGAGCAGGAAGCGTCGCCGGGGGGCCCAC
AAGGGTAGCGGCGAAGATCCGGGTGACGCTGCGAACGGACGTGAAGAATGTGCGAGACCCAGGGTCGGCG
CCGCTGCGTTTCCCGGAACCACGCCCAGAGCAGCCGCGTCCCTGCGCAAACCCAGGGCTGCCTTGGAAAA
GGCGCAACCCCAACCCCGTGGAATTATCACCTCGAGAATAAAATATCTTTATTTTCATTACATCTGTGTG
TTGGTTTTTTGTGTGAATCGATAGTACTAACATACGCTCTCCATCAAAACAAAACGAAACAAAACAAACT
AGCAAAATAGGCTGTCCCCAGTGCAAGTGCAGGTGCCAGAACATTTCTCTCTCGAGTTTACTCCCTATCA
GTGATAGAGAACGTATGAAGAGTTTACTCCCTATCAGTGATAGAGAACGTATGCAGACTTTACTCCCTAT
CAGTGATAGAGAACGTATAAGGAGTTTACTCCCTATCAGTGATAGAGAACGTATGACCAGTTTACTCCCT
ATCAGTGATAGAGAACGTATCTACAGTTTACTCCCTATCAGTGATAGAGAACGTATATCCAGTTTACTCC
CTATCAGTGATAGAGAACGTATAAGCTTTGCTTATGTAAACCAGGGCGCCTATAAAAGAGTGCTGATTTT
TTGAGTAAACTTCAATTCCACAACACTTTTGTCTTATACCAACTTTCCGTACCACTTCCTACCCTCGTAA
AGAATTCGCGGCCGCACGCGTGCCACCATGACACTCCACGCCACCCGGGGGGCTGCACTCCTCTCTTGGG
TGAACAGTCTACACGTGGCTGACCCTGTGGAGGCTGTGCTGCAGCTCCAGGACTGCAGCATCTTCATCAA
GATCATTGACAGAATCCATGGCACTGAAGAGGGACAGCAAATCTTGAAGCAGCCGGTGTCAGAGAGACTG
GACTTTGTGTGCAGTTTTCTGCAGAAAAATCGAAAACATCCCTCTTCCCCAGAATGCCTGGTATCTGCAC
AGAAGGTGCTAGAGGGATCAGAGCTGGAACTGGCGAAGATGACCATGCTGCTCTTATACCACTCTACCAT
GAGCTCCAAAAGTCCCAGGGACTGGGAACAGTTTGAATATAAAATTCAGGCTGAGTTGGCTGTCATTCTT
AAATTTGTGCTGGACCATGAGGACGGGCTAAACCTTAATGAGGACCTAGAGAACTTCCTACAGAAAGCTC
CTGTGCCTTCTACCTGTTCTAGCACATTCCCTGAAGAGCTCTCCCCACCTAGCCACCAGGCCAAGAGGGA
GATTCGCTTCCTAGAGCTACAGAAGGTTGCCTCCTCTTCCAGTGGGAACAACTTTCTCTCAGGTTCTCCA
GCTTCTCCCATGGGTGATATCCTGCAGACCCCACAGTTCCAGATGAGACGGCTGAAGAAGCAGCTTGCTG
ATGAGAGAAGTAATAGGGATGAGCTGGAGCTGGAGCTAGCTGAGAACCGCAAGCTCCTCACCGAGAAGGA
TGCACAGATAGCCATGATGCAGCAGCGCATTGACCGCCTAGCCCTGCTGAATGAGAAGCAGGCGGCCAGC
CCACTGGAGCCCAAGGAGCTTGAGGAGCTGCGTGACAAGAATGAGAGCCTTACCATGCGGCTGCATGAAA
CCCTGAAGCAGTGCCAGGACCTGAAGACAGAGAAGAGCCAGATGGATCGCAAAATCAACCAGCTTTCGGA
GGAGAATGGAGACCTTTCCTTTAAGCTGCGGGAGTTTGCCAGTCATCTGCAGCAGCTACAGGATGCCCTC
AATGAGCTGACGGAGGAGCACAGCAAGGCCACTCAGGAGTGGCTAGAGAAGCAGGCCCAGCTGGAGAAGG
AGCTCAGCGCAGCCCTGCAGGACAAGAAATGCCTTGAAGAGAAGAACGAAATCCTTCAGGGAAAACTTTC
ACAGCTGGAAGAACACTTGTCCCAGCTGCAGGATAACCCACCCCAGGAGAAGGGCGAGGTGCTGGGTGAT
GTCTTGCAGCTGGAAACCTTGAAGCAAGAGGCAGCCACTCTTGCTGCAAACAACACACAGCTCCAAGCCA
GGGTAGAGATGCTGGAGACTGAGCGAGGCCAGCAGGAAGCCAAGCTGCTTGCTGAGCGGGGCCACTTCGA
AGAAGAAAAGCAGCAGCTGTCTAGCCTGATCACTGACCTGCAGAGCTCCATCTCCAACCTCAGCCAGGCC
AAGGAAGAGCTGGAGCAGGCCTCCCAGGCTCATGGGGCCCGGTTGACTGCCCAGGTGGCCTCTCTGACCT
CTGAGCTCACCACACTCAATGCCACCATCCAGCAACAGGATCAAGAACTGGCTGGCCTGAAGCAGCAGGC
CAAAGAGAAGCAGGCCCAGCTAGCACAGACCCTCCAACAGCAAGAACAGGCCTCCCAGGGCCTCCGCCAC
CAGGTGGAGCAGCTAAGCAGTAGCCTGAAGCAGAAGGAGCAGCAGTTGAAGGAGGTAGCGGAGAAGCAGG
AGGCAACTAGGCAGGACCATGCCCAGCAACTGGCCACTGCTGCAGAGGAGCGAGAGGCCTCCTTAAGGGA
GCGGGATGCGGCTCTCAAGCAGCTGGAGGCACTGGAGAAGGAGAAGGCTGCCAAGCTGGAGATTCTGCAG
CAGCAACTTCAGGTGGCTAATGAAGCCCGGGACAGTGCCCAGACCTCAGTGACACAGGCCCAGCGGGAGA
AGGCAGAGCTGAGCCGGAAGGTGGAGGAACTCCAGGCCTGTGTTGAGACAGCCCGCCAGGAACAGCATGA
GGCCCAGGCCCAGGTTGCAGAGCTAGAGTTGCAGCTGCGGTCTGAGCAGCAAAAAGCAACTGAGAAAGAA
AGGGTGGCCCAGGAGAAGGACCAGCTCCAGGAGCAGCTCCAGGCCCTCAAAGAGTCCTTGAAGGTCACCA
AGGGCAGCCTTGAAGAGGAGAAGCGCAGGGCTGCAGATGCCCTGGAAGAGCAGCAGCGTTGTATCTCTGA
GCTGAAGGCAGAGACCCGAAGCCTGGTGGAGCAGCATAAGCGGGAACGAAAGGAGCTGGAAGAAGAGAGG
GCTGGGCGCAAGGGGCTGGAGGCTCGATTACAGCAGCTTGGGGAGGCCCATCAGGCTGAGACTGAAGTCC
TGCGGCGGGAGCTGGCAGAGGCCATGGCTGCCCAGCACACAGCTGAGAGTGAGTGTGAGCAGCTCGTCAA
AGAAGTAGCTGCCTGGCGTGAGCGGTATGAGGATAGCCAGCAAGAGGAGGCACAGTATGGCGCCATGTTC
CAGGAACAGCTGATGACTTTGAAGGAGGAATGTGAGAAGGCCCGCCAGGAGCTGCAGGAGGCAAAGGAGA
AGGTGGCAGGCATAGAATCCCACAGCGAGCTCCAGATAAGCCGGCAGCAGAACGAACTAGCTGAGCTCCA
TGCCAACCTGGCCAGAGCACTCCAGCAGGTCCAAGAGAAGGAAGTCAGGGCCCAGAAGCTTGCAGATGAC
CTCTCCACTCTGCAGGAAAAGATGGCTGCCACCAGCAAAGAGGTGGCCCGCTTGGAGACCTTGGTGCGCA
AGGCAGGTGAGCAGCAGGAAACAGCCTCCCGGGAGTTAGTCAAGGAGCCTGCGAGGGCAGGAGACAGACA
GCCCGAGTGGCTGGAAGAGCAACAGGGACGCCAGTTCTGCAGCACACAGGCAGCGCTGCAGGCTATGGAG
CGGGAGGCAGAGCAGATGGGCAATGAGCTGGAACGGCTGCGGGCCGCGCTGATGGAGAGCCAGGGGCAGC
AGCAGGAGGAGCGTGGGCAGCAGGAAAGGGAGGTGGCGCGGCTGACCCAGGAGCGGGGCCGTGCCCAGGC
TGACCTTGCCCTGGAGAAGGCGGCCAGAGCAGAGCTTGAGATGCGGCTGCAGAACGCCCTCAACGAGCAG
CGTGTGGAGTTCGCTACCCTGCAAGAGGCACTGGCTCATGCCCTGACGGAAAAGGAAGGCAAGGACCAGG
AGTTGGCCAAGCTTCGTGGTCTGGAGGCAGCCCAGATAAAAGAGCTGGAGGAACTTCGGCAAACCGTGAA
GCAACTGAAGGAACAGCTGGCTAAGAAAGAAAAGGAGCACGCATCTGGCTCAGGAGCCCAATCTGAGGCT
GCTGGCAGGACAGAGCCAACAGGCCCCAAGCTGGAGGCACTGCGGGCAGAGGTGAGCAAGCTGGAACAGC
AATGCCAGAAGCAGCAGGAGCAGGCTGACAGCCTGGAACGCAGCCTCGAGGCTGAGCGGGCCTCCCGGGC
TGAGCGGGACAGTGCTCTGGAGACTCTGCAGGGCCAGTTAGAGGAGAAGGCCCAGGAGCTAGGGCACAGT
CAGAGTGCCTTAGCCTCGGCCCAACGGGAGTTGGCTGCCTTCCGCACCAAGGTACAAGACCACAGCAAGG
CTGAAGATGAGTGGAAGGCCCAGGTGGCCCGGGGCCGGCAAGAGGCTGAGAGGAAAAATAGCCTCATCAG
CAGCTTGGAGGAGGAGGTGTCCATCCTGAATCGCCAGGTCCTGGAGAAGGAGGGGGAGAGCAAGGAGTTG
AAGCGGCTGGTGATGGCCGAGTCAGAGAAGAGCCAGAAGCTGGAGGAGAGGCTGCGCCTGCTGCAGGCAG
AGACAGCCAGCAACAGTGCCAGAGCTGCAGAACGCAGCTCTGCTCTGCGGGAGGAGGTGCAGAGCCTCCG
GGAGGAGGCTGAGAAACAGCGGGTGGCTTCAGAGAACCTGCGGCAGGAGCTGACCTCACAGGCTGAGCGT
GCGGAGGAGCTGGGCCAAGAATTGAAGGCGTGGCAGGAGAAGTTCTTCCAGAAAGAGCAGGCCCTCTCCA
CCCTGCAGCTCGAGCACACCAGCACACAGGCCCTGGTGAGTGAGCTGCTGCCAGCTAAGCACCTCTGCCA
GCAGCTGCAGGCCGAGCAGGCCGCTGCCGAGAAACGCCACCGTGAGGAGCTGGAGCAGAGCAAGCAGGCC
GCTGGGGGACTGCGGGCAGAGCTGCTGCGGGCCCAGCGGGAGCTTGGGGAGCTGATTCCTCTGCGGCAGA
AGGTGGCAGAGCAGGAGCGAACAGCTCAGCAGCTGCGGGCAGAGAAGGCCAGCTATGCAGAGCAGCTGAG
CATGCTGAAGAAGGCGCATGGCCTGCTGGCAGAGGAGAACCGGGGGCTGGGTGAGCGGGCCAACCTTGGC
CGGCAGTTTCTGGAAGTGGAGTTGGACCAGGCCCGGGAGAAGTATGTCCAAGAGTTGGCAGCCGTACGTG
CTGATGCTGAGACCCGTCTGGCTGAGGTGCAGCGAGAAGCACAGAGCACTGCCCGGGAGCTGGAGGTGAT
GACTGCCAAGTATGAGGGTGCCAAGGTCAAGGTCCTGGAGGAGAGGCAGCGGTTCCAGGAAGAGAGGCAG
AAACTCACTGCCCAGGTGGAGCAGCTAGAGGTATTTCAGAGAGAGCAAACTAAGCAGGTGGAAGAACTGA
GTAAGAAACTGGCTGACTCTGACCAAGCCAGCAAGGTGCAGCAGCAGAAGCTGAAGGCTGTCCAGGCTCA
GGGAGGCGAGAGCCAGCAGGAGGCCCAGCGCCTCCAGGCCCAGCTGAATGAACTGCAAGCCCAGTTGAGC
CAGAAGGAGCAGGCAGCTGAGCACTATAAGCTGCAGATGGAGAAAGCCAAAACACATTATGATGCCAAGA
AGCAGCAGAACCAAGAGCTGCAGGAGCAGCTGCGGAGCCTGGAGCAGCTGCAGAAGGAAAACAAAGAGCT
GCGAGCTGAAGCTGAACGGCTGGGCCATGAGCTACAGCAGGCTGGGCTGAAGACCAAGGAGGCTGAACAG
ACCTGCCGCCACCTTACTGCCCAGGTGCGCAGCCTGGAGGCACAGGTTGCCCATGCAGACCAGCAGCTTC
GAGACCTGGGCAAATTCCAGGTGGCAACTGATGCTTTAAAGAGCCGTGAGCCCCAGGCTAAGCCCCAGCT
GGACTTGAGTATTGACAGCCTGGATCTGAGCTGCGAGGAGGGGACCCCACTCAGTATCACCAGCAAGCTG
CCTCGTACCCAGCCAGACGGCACCAGCGTCCCTGGAGAACCAGCCTCACCTATCTCCCAGCGCCTGCCCC
CCAAGGTAGAATCCCTGGAGAGTCTCTACTTCACTCCCATCCCTGCTCGGAGTCAGGCCCCCCTGGAGAG
CAGCCTGGACTCCCTGGGAGACGTCTTCCTGGACTCGGGTCGTAAGACCCGCTCCGCTCGTCGGCGCACC
ACGCAGATCATCAACATCACCATGACCAAGAAGCTAGATGTGGAAGAGCCAGACAGCGCCAACTCATCGT
TCTACAGCACGCGGTCTGCTCCTGCTTCCCAGGCTAGCCTGCGAGCCACCTCCTCTACTCAGTCTCTAGC
TCGCCTGGGTTCTCCCGATTATGGCAACTCAGCCCTGCTCAGCTTGCCTGGCTACCGCCCCACCACTCGC
AGTTCTGCTCGTCGTTCCCAGGCCGGGGTGTCCAGTGGGGCCGGAGGTGGATCTACGCGTGGAGGTGGAT
CTGCCACCATGGTGTCTAAGGGCGAAGAGCTGATTAAGGAGAACATGCACATGAAGCTGTACATGGAGGG
CACCGTGAACAACCACCACTTCAAGTGCACATCCGAGGGCGAAGGCAAGCCCTACGAGGGCACCCAGACC
ATGAGAATCAAGGTGGTCGAGGGCGGCCCTCTCCCCTTCGCCTTCGACATCCTGGCTACCAGCTTCATGT
ACGGCAGCAGAACCTTCATCAACCACACCCAGGGCATCCCCGACTTCTTTAAGCAGTCCTTCCCTGAGGG
CTTCACATGGGAGAGAGTCACCACATACGAAGACGGGGGCGTGCTGACCGCTACCCAGGACACCAGCCTC
CAGGACGGCTGCCTCATCTACAACGTCAAGATCAGAGGGGTGAACTTCCCATCCAACGGCCCTGTGATGC
AGAAGAAAACACTCGGCTGGGAGGCCAACACCGAGATGCTGTACCCCGCTGACGGCGGCCTGGAAGGCAG
AACCGACATGGCCCTGAAGCTCGTGGGCGGGGGCCACCTGATCTGCAACTTCAAGACCACATACAGATCC
AAGAAACCCGCTAAGAACCTCAAGATGCCCGGCGTCTACTATGTGGACCACAGACTGGAAAGAATCAAGG
AGGCCGACAAAGAGACCTACGTCGAGCAGCACGAGGTGGCTGTGGCCAGATACTGCGACCTCCCTAGCAA
ACTGGGGCACAAACTTAATGGCATGGACGAGCTGTACAAGTCCGGACTCAGATCTCGAGCTCAAGCTTCG
AACGAATTCGGCATTGATCTGAGCGGCCTGACCCTGCAGGAATTCAGCTCCCCGAAACGCCCTAAGCTGC
TGCGTGAATATTACGATTGGCTGGTTGATAACAGCTTTACCCCATATCTGGTGGTGGATGCCACATACCT
GGGCGTGAACGTGCCCGTGGAGTATGTGAAAGACGGTCAGATCGTGCTGAATCTGTCTGCAAGTGCGACC
GGCAACCTGCAACTGACAAATGATTTTATCCAGTTCAACGCCCGCTTTAAGGGCGTGTCTCGTGAACTGT
ATATCCCGATGGGTGCCGCTCTGGCCATTTACGCTCGCGAGAACGGCGATGGTGTGATGTTCGAACCAGA
AGAAATCTATGACGAGCTGAATATTGGTTAAACCGGTGGATCCAGATCTCTGCAGCATATGTCTAGAGGA
TCATAATCAGCCATACCACATTTGTAGAGGTTTTACTTGCTTTAAAAAACCTCCCACACCTCCCCCTGAA
CCTGAAACATAAAATGAATGCAATTGTTGTTGTTAACTTGTTTATTGCAGCTTATAATGGTTACAAATAA
AGCAATAGCATCACAAATTTCACAAATAAAGCATTTTTTTCACTGCCGACGTCAGGTGGCACTTTTCGGG
GTTGGGGTTGCGCCTTTTCCAAGGCAGCCCTGGGTTTGCGCAGGGACGCGGCTGCTCTGGGCGTGGTTCC
GGGAAACGCAGCGGCGCCGACCCTGGGTCTCGCACATTCTTCACGTCCGTTCGCAGCGTCACCCGGATCT
TCGCCGCTACCCTTGTGGGCCCCCCGGCGACGCTTCCTGCTCCGCCCCTAAGTCGGGAAGGTTCCTTGCG
GTTCGCGGCGTGCCGGACGTGACAAACGGAAGCCGCACGTCTCACTAGTACCCTCGCAGACGGACAGCGC
CAGGGAGCAATGGCAGCGCGCCGACCGCGATGGGCTGTGGCCAATAGCGGCTGCTCAGCAGGGCGCGCCG
AGAGCAGCGGCCGGGAAGGGGCGGTGCGGGAGGCGGGGTGTGGGGCGGTAGTGTGGGCCCTGTTCCTGCC
CGCGCGGTGTTCCGCATTCTGCAAGCCTCCGGAGCGCACGTCGGCAGTCGGCTCCCTCGTTGACCGAATC
ACCGACCTCTCTCCCCAGGGGGATCCACCGGAGCTTACCATGGATAGATCCGGAAAGCCTGAACTCACCG
CGACGTCTGTCGAGAAGTTTCTGATCGAAAAGTTCGACAGCGTCTCCGACCTGATGCAGCTCTCGGAGGG
CGAAGAATCTCGTGCTTTCAGCTTCGATGTAGGAGGGCGTGGATATGTCCTGCGGGTAAATAGCTGCGCC
GATGGTTTCTACAAAGATCGTTATGTTTATCGGCACTTTGCATCGGCCGCGCTCCCGATTCCGGAAGTGC
TTGACATTGGGGAATTCAGCGAGAGCCTGACCTATTGCATCTCCCGCCGTGCACAGGGTGTCACGTTGCA
AGACCTGCCTGAAACCGAACTGCCCGCTGTTCTGCAGCCGGTCGCGGAGGCCATGGATGCGATCGCTGCG
GCCGATCTTAGCCAGACGAGCGGGTTCGGCCCATTCGGACCGCAAGGAATCGGTCAATACACTACATGGC
GTGATTTCATATGCGCGATTGCTGATCCCCATGTGTATCACTGGCAAACTGTGATGGACGACACCGTCAG
TGCGTCCGTCGCGCAGGCTCTCGATGAGCTGATGCTTTGGGCCGAGGACTGCCCCGAAGTCCGGCACCTC
GTGCACGCGGATTTCGGCTCCAACAATGTCCTGACGGACAATGGCCGCATAACAGCGGTCATTGACTGGA
GCGAGGCGATGTTCGGGGATTCCCAATACGAGGTCGCCAACATCTTCTTCTGGAGGCCGTGGTTGGCTTG
TATGGAGCAGCAGACGCGCTACTTCGAGCGGAGGCATCCGGAGCTTGCAGGATCGCCGCGGCTCCGGGCG
TATATGCTCCGCATTGGTCTTGACCAACTCTATCAGAGCTTGGTTGACGGCAATTTCGATGATGCAGCTT
GGGCGCAGGGTCGATGCGACGCAATCGTCCGATCCGGAGCCGGGACTGTCGGGCGTACACAAATCGCCCG
CAGAAGCGCGGCCGTCTGGACCGATGGCTGTGTAGAAGTACTCGCCGATAGTGGAAACCGACGCCCCAGC
ACTCGTCCGAGGGCAAAGGAATAGAGTAGATGCCGACCGAACAAGAGCTGATTTCGAGAACGCCTCAGCC
AGCAACTCGCGCGAGCCTAGCAAGGCAAATGCGAGAGAACGGCCTTACGCTTGGTGGCACAGTTCTCGTC
CACAGTTCGCTAAGCTCGCTCGGCTGGGTCGCGGGAGGGCCGGTCGCAGTGATTCAGGCCCTTCTGGATT
GTGTTGGTCCCCAGGGCACGATTGTCATGCCCACGCACTCGGGTGATCTGACTGATCCCGCAGATTGGAG
ATCGCCGCCCGTGCCTGCCGATTGGGTGCAGATCTAGAGCTCGCTGATCAGCCTCGACTGTGCCTCTAGT
TGCCAGCCATCTGTTGTTTGCCCCTCCCCCGTGCCTTCCTTGACCCTGGAAGGTGCCACTCCCACTGTCC
TTTCCTAATAAAATGAGGAAATTGCATCGCATTGTCTGAGTAGGTGTCATTCTATTCTGGGGGGTGGGGT
GGGGCAGGACAGCAAGGGGGAGGATTGGGAAGACAATAGCAGGCATGCTGGGGATGCGGTGGGCTCTATG
GCTTCTGAGGCGGAAAGAACCAGCTGGGGCTCGATGAGGGAGCTGCGGTGGAGGAGGTGGAGAGAAGGCC
GCACCCTTCTGGGCAGGGGGAGGGGAGTGCCGCAATACCTTTATGGGAGTTCTCTGCTGCCTCCCGTCTT
GTAAGGACCGCCCTGGGCCTGGAAGAAGCCCTCCCTCCTTTCCTCCTCGCGTGATCTCGTCATCGCCTCC
ATGTCGAGTCGCTTCTCGATTATGGGCGGGATTCTTTTGCCTAGGCTTAAGGGGCTAACTTGGTCCCTGG
GCGTTGCCCTGCAGGGGAGTGAGCAGCTGTAAGATTTGAGGGGCGACTCCGATTAGTTTATCTTCCCACG
GACTAGAGTTGGTGTCGAGGTTATTGTAATAAGGGTGGGGTAGGGAAATGGAGCTTAGTCATTCACCTGG
GGCTGATTTTATGCAACGAGACTGCGGATTATCACTACTTATCATTTTTGGAGCATTTTTCTAGAGACAG
ACATAAAGCATGATCACCTGAGTTTTATACCATTTGAGACCCTTGCTGCACCACCAAAGTGTAGCATCAG
GTTAAATCTTAATAGAAAAATTTTAGCTTTTGCTTGAGAAACCAGTGCTTCCCTCCCTCACCCTCTCTCC
CCAGGCTCTCTACCCCTTTGCATCCCTACCAGGCATCTTAGCAACTCTCACTCATACTTGATCCCATTTT
CCATTTGTTGTACTTGCTCCTCTAGTATTCAGACATAGCACTAGCTTTCTCCCTCTCTTGATCTTGGGTA
GCCTGGTGTCTCGCGAAACCAGACAGATTGGTTCCACCACAAATTAAGGCTTGAGCTGGGGCTTGACTCT
TACCCAGCAGTGCTTTTATTCCTCCCTAGTTCACGTTCTTAAATGTTTATCTTGATTTTCATTTTATCCT
TTTTCCTTAGCTGGGATTCTGTCCCTGACCGTCTTCACAGTCCAGGTGATCTTGACTACTGCTTTACAGA
GAATTGGATCTGAGGTTAGGCAACATCTCCCTTTTTCTTCCTCTAAATACCTCTCATTTCTGTTCTTACC
AGTTAGTAACTGATCTCAGATGCCTGTGTGATAGCTGGTACCCAGCTTTTGTTCCCTTTAGTGAGGGTTA
ATTGCGCGCTTGGCGTAATCATGGTCATAGCTGTTTCCTGTGTGAAATTGTTATCCGCTCACAATTCCAC
ACAACATACGAGCCGGAAGCATAAAGTGTAAAGCCTGGGGTGCCTAATGAGTGAGCTAACTCACATTAAT
TGCGTTGCGCTCACTGCCCGCTTTCCAGTCGGGAAACCTGTCGTGCCAGCTGCATTAATGAATCGGCCAA
CGCGCGGGGAGAGGCGGTTTGCGTATTGGGCGCTCTTCCGCTTCCTCGCTCACTGACTCGCTGCGCTCGG
TCGTTCGGCTGCGGCGAGCGGTATCAGCTCACTCAAAGGCGGTAATACGGTTATCCACAGAATCAGGGGA
TAACGCAGGAAAGAACATGTGAGCAAAAGGCCAGCAAAAGGCCAGGAACCGTAAAAAGGCCGCGTTGCTG
GCGTTTTTCCATAGGCTCCGCCCCCCTGACGAGCATCACAAAAATCGACGCTCAAGTCAGAGGTGGCGAA
ACCCGACAGGACTATAAAGATACCAGGCGTTTCCCCCTGGAAGCTCCCTCGTGCGCTCTCCTGTTCCGAC
CCTGCCGCTTACCGGATACCTGTCCGCCTTTCTCCCTTCGGGAAGCGTGGCGCTTTCTCATAGCTCACGC
TGTAGGTATCTCAGTTCGGTGTAGGTCGTTCGCTCCAAGCTGGGCTGTGTGCACGAACCCCCCGTTCAGC
CCGACCGCTGCGCCTTATCCGGTAACTATCGTCTTGAGTCCAACCCGGTAAGACACGACTTATCGCCACT
GGCAGCAGCCACTGGTAACAGGATTAGCAGAGCGAGGTATGTAGGCGGTGCTACAGAGTTCTTGAAGTGG
TGGCCTAACTACGGCTACACTAGAAGGACAGTATTTGGTATCTGCGCTCTGCTGAAGCCAGTTACCTTCG
GAAAAAGAGTTGGTAGCTCTTGATCCGGCAAACAAACCACCGCTGGTAGCGGTGGTTTTTTTGTTTGCAA
GCAGCAGATTACGCGCAGAAAAAAAGGATCTCAAGAAGATCCTTTGATCTTTTCTACGGGGTCTGACGCT
CAGTGGAACGAAAACTCACGTTAAGGGATTTTGGTCATGAGATTATCAAAAAGGATCTTCACCTAGATCC
TTTTAAATTAAAAATGAAGTTTTAAATCAATCTAAAGTATATATGAGTAAACTTGGTCTGACAGTTACCA
ATGCTTAATCAGTGAGGCACCTATCTCAGCGATCTGTCTATTTCGTTCATCCATAGTTGCCTGACTCCCC
GTCGTGTAGATAACTACGATACGGGAGGGCTTACCATCTGGCCCCAGTGCTGCAATGATACCGCGAGACC
CACGCTCACCGGCTCCAGATTTATCAGCAATAAACCAGCCAGCCGGAAGGGCCGAGCGCAGAAGTGGTCC
TGCAACTTTATCCGCCTCCATCCAGTCTATTAATTGTTGCCGGGAAGCTAGAGTAAGTAGTTCGCCAGTT
AATAGTTTGCGCAACGTTGTTGCCATTGCTACAGGCATCGTGGTGTCACGCTCGTCGTTTGGTATGGCTT
CATTCAGCTCCGGTTCCCAACGATCAAGGCGAGTTACATGATCCCCCATGTTGTGCAAAAAAGCGGTTAG
CTCCTTCGGTCCTCCGATCGTTGTCAGAAGTAAGTTGGCCGCAGTGTTATCACTCATGGTTATGGCAGCA
CTGCATAATTCTCTTACTGTCATGCCATCCGTAAGATGCTTTTCTGTGACTGGTGAGTACTCAACCAAGT
CATTCTGAGAATAGTGTATGCGGCGACCGAGTTGCTCTTGCCCGGCGTCAATACGGGATAATACCGCGCC
ACATAGCAGAACTTTAAAAGTGCTCATCATTGGAAAACGTTCTTCGGGGCGAAAACTCTCAAGGATCTTA
CCGCTGTTGAGATCCAGTTCGATGTAACCCACTCGTGCACCCAACTGATCTTCAGCATCTTTTACTTTCA
CCAGCGTTTCTGGGTGAGCAAAAACAGGAAGGCAAAATGCCGCAAAAAAGGGAATAAGGGCGACACGGAA
ATGTTGAATACTCATACTCTTCCTTTTTCAATATTATTGAAGCATTTATCAGGGTTATTGTCTCATGAGC
GGATACATATTTGAATGTATTTAGAAAAATAAACAAATAGGGGTTCCGCGCACATTTCCCCGAAAAGTGC
CAC
