Features (pLannotate 1.2.2; 29 found; start..end, strand, type, name):
     30..458     -  rep_origin     f1 ori (sequence partly withheld): f1 bacteriophage origin of replication; arrow indicates direction of (+) strand synthesis
    463..618     -  CDS            lacZα (fragment): LacZα fragment of β-galactosidase; lacZ fragment
    626..644     +  promoter       T7 promoter: promoter for bacteriophage T7 RNA polymerase
   1172..1253    -  polyA_signal   SV40 poly(A) signal: SV40 polyadenylation signal
   1276..1359    -  CDS            large T antigen (fragment): large T antigen from SV40 (simian virus 40)
   1370..2116    -  CDS            Tet-On® 3G: modified rtTA protein that binds tightly to promoters containing the tet operator in the presence of doxycycline
   2135..2645    -  promoter       hPGK promoter: human phosphoglycerate kinase 1 promoter
   2665..2713    +  polyA_signal   poly(A) signal: synthetic polyadenylation signal
   2727..2818    +  misc_feature   pause site: RNA polymerase II transcriptional pause signal from the human α2 globin gene
   2822..3189    +  promoter       TRE3GS promoter: 3rd-generation Tet-responsive promoter that can be activated by binding of Tet-On® 3G, modified to eliminate binding sites for endogenous mammalian transcription factors
   3216..8900    +  CDS            NUMA1 (fragment): NUMA1_HUMAN - Also known as NMP22 From Homo sapiens (Human).
   8937..9668    +  CDS            TagRFP-T: TagRFP-T is a basic (constitutively fluorescent) red fluorescent protein published in 2008, derived from Entacmaea quadricolor. It has low acid sensitivity.
   9669..9700    +  misc_feature   MCS (fragment): multiple cloning site
   9744..10073   +  CDS            sspB (fragment): SSPB_HAEIN - Experimental evidence at protein level: Swiss-Prot protein existence level 1. Also stimulates degradation of the N-terminus of RseA (residues 1-108, alone or in complex with sigma-E) by ClpX-ClpP in a non-ssrA-mediated fashion. From Haemophilus influenzae (strain ATCC 51907 / DSM 11121 / KW20 / Rd).
  10117..10200   +  CDS            large T antigen (fragment): large T antigen from SV40 (simian virus 40)
  10223..10304   +  polyA_signal   SV40 poly(A) signal: SV40 polyadenylation signal
  10326..10836   +  promoter       hPGK promoter: human phosphoglycerate kinase 1 promoter
  10872..11892   +  CDS            HygR (fragment): aminoglycoside phosphotransferase from E. coli; aph(4)-Ia; confers resistance to hygromycin
  11910..12188   +  CDS            yokD (fragment): YOKD_BACSU - Experimental evidence at protein level: Swiss-Prot protein existence level 1. May contribute to antibiotic resistance. From Bacillus subtilis (strain 168).
  12208..12432   +  polyA_signal   bGH poly(A) signal: bovine growth hormone polyadenylation signal
  12436..12457   +  promoter       SV40 promoter (fragment): SV40 enhancer and early promoter
  13533..13551   -  promoter       T3 promoter: promoter for bacteriophage T3 RNA polymerase
  13594..13616   -  protein_bind   lac operator (fragment): The lac repressor binds to the lac operator to inhibit transcription in E. coli. This inhibition can be relieved by adding lactose or isopropyl-β-D-thiogalactopyranoside (IPTG). lac repressor encoded by lacI
  13620..13650   -  promoter       lac promoter: promoter for the E. coli lac operon
  13665..13686   -  protein_bind   CAP binding site: CAP binding activates transcription in the presence of cAMP. E. coli catabolite activator protein
  13699..13791   -  CDS            lacI (fragment): lac repressor; lacI; The lac repressor binds to the lac operator to inhibit transcription in E. coli. This inhibition can be relieved by adding lactose or isopropyl-β-D-thiogalactopyranoside (IPTG).
  13974..14562   -  rep_origin     ori: high-copy-number ColE1/pMB1/pBR322/pUC origin of replication
  14733..15593   -  CDS            AmpR: β-lactamase; bla; confers resistance to ampicillin, carbenicillin, and related antibiotics
  15594..15698   -  promoter       AmpR promoter: bla
>Addgene plasmid #114707 | pTK678 | addgene full sequence | sequence record 225191 | Addgene NGS Result
CTAAATTGTAAGCGTTAATATTTTGTTAAAATTCGCGTTAAATTTTTGTTAAATCAGCTCATTTTTTAAC
CAATAGGCCGAAATCGGCAAAATCCCTTATAAATCAAAAGAATAGACCGAGATAGGGT
[37 nt withheld, positions 129-165]
AAAGAACGTGGACTCCAACGTCAAAGG
[49 nt withheld, positions 193-241]
T
[91 nt withheld, positions 243-333]
G
[124 nt withheld, positions 335-458]
CCCATTCGCCATTCAGGCTGCGCAACTGTTGGGAAGGGCGATCGGTGCGGGCCTCTTCGCTATTACGCCA
GCTGGCGAAAGGGGGATGTGCTGCAAGGCGATTAAGTTGGGTAACGCCAGGGTTTTCCCAGTCACGACGT
TGTAAAACGACGGCCAGTGAGCGCGCGTAATACGACTCACTATAGGGCGAATTGGAGCTCGGAACTCTGG
TGGGAGGGGAGGGTCAGTGAAATTGGCTCTGGCGCGGGCGTCCTCCCACCCTCCCCTTCCTTCGGGGGAG
TCGGTTTACCCGCCGCCTGCTTGTCTTCGACACCTGATTGGCTGTCGAAGCTGTGGGACCGGGCCCTTGC
TACTGGCTCGAGTCTCACATGAGCGAAACCACTGCGCGGGGCGCGGGGGTGGCGGGGAGGCGGGCGTTGG
TACGGTCCTCCCCGAGGCCGAGCGCCGCAGTGTCTGGCCCCGCGCCCCTGCGCAACGTGGCAGGAAGCGC
GCGCTGGAGGCGGGGGCGGGCTGCCGGCCGAGACTTCTGGATGGCGGCGGCCGCGGCTCCGCCCCGGGTT
CCCACCGCCTGAAGGGCGAGACAAGCCCGACCTGCTACAGGCACTCGTGGGGGTGGGGGAGGAGCGGGGG
TCGGTCCGGCTGGTTTGTGGGTGGGAGGCGCTTGTTCTCCAAAAACCGGCGCGAAGCTGAGTCAGTGAGC
GAGGAAGCTCGGGGCAGTGAAAAAAATGCTTTATTTGTGAAATTTGTGATGCTATTGCTTTATTTGTAAC
CATTATAAGCTGCAATAAACAAGTTAACAACAACAATTGCATTCATTTTATGTTTCAGGTTCAGGGGGAG
GTGTGGGAGGTTTTTTAAAGCAAGTAAAACCTCTACAAATGTGGTATGGCTGATTATGATCCTCTGGAGA
TTTACCCGGGGAGCATGTCAAGGTCAAAATCGTCAAGAGCGTCAGCAGGCAGCATATCAAGGTCAAAGTC
GTCAAGGGCATCGGCTGGGAGCATGTCTAAGTCAAAATCGTCAAGGGCGTCGGTCGGCCCGCCGCTTTCG
CACTTTAGCTGTTTCTCCAGGCCACATATGATTAGTTCCAGGCCGAAAAGGAAGGCAGGTTCGGCTCCCT
GCCGGTCGAACAGCTCAATTGCTTGTTTCAGAAGTGGGGGCATAGAATCGGTGGTAGGTGTCTCTCTTTC
CTCTTTTGCTACTTGATGCTCCTGTTCCTCCAATACGCAGCCCAGTGTAAAGTGGCCCACGGCGGACAGA
GCGTACAGTGCGTTCTCCAGGGAGAAGCCTTGCTGACACAGGAACGCGAGCTGATTTTCCAGGGTTTCGT
ACTGTTTCTCTGTTGGGCGGGTGCCGAGATGCACTTTAGCCCCGTCGCGATGTGAGAGGAGAGCACAGCG
GTATGACTTGGCGTTGTTCCGCAGAAAGTCTTGCCATGACTCGCCTTCCAGGGGGCAGGAGTGGGTATGA
TGCCTGTCCAGCATCTCGATTGGCAGGGCATCGAGCAGGGCCCGCTTGTTCTTCACGTGCCAGTACAGGG
TAGGCTGCTCAACTCCCAGCTTTTGAGCGAGTTTCCTTGTCGTCAGGCCTTCGATACCGACTCCATTGAG
TAATTCCAGAGCAGAGTTTATGACTTTGCTCTTGTCCAGTCTAGACATGGTAATTCGATGATCCCCCTGG
GGAGAGAGGTCGGTGATTCGGTCAACGAGGGAGCCGACTGCCGACGTGCGCTCCGGAGGCTTGCAGAATG
CGGAACACCGCGCGGGCAGGAACAGGGCCCACACTACCGCCCCACACCCCGCCTCCCGCACCGCCCCTTC
CCGGCCGCTGCTCTCGGCGCGCCCTGCTGAGCAGCCGCTATTGGCCACAGCCCATCGCGGTCGGCGCGCT
GCCATTGCTCCCTGGCGCTGTCCGTCTGCGAGGGTACTAGTGAGACGTGCGGCTTCCGTTTGTCACGTCC
GGCACGCCGCGAACCGCAAGGAACCTTCCCGACTTAGGGGCGGAGCAGGAAGCGTCGCCGGGGGGCCCAC
AAGGGTAGCGGCGAAGATCCGGGTGACGCTGCGAACGGACGTGAAGAATGTGCGAGACCCAGGGTCGGCG
CCGCTGCGTTTCCCGGAACCACGCCCAGAGCAGCCGCGTCCCTGCGCAAACCCAGGGCTGCCTTGGAAAA
GGCGCAACCCCAACCCCGTGGAATTATCACCTCGAGAATAAAATATCTTTATTTTCATTACATCTGTGTG
TTGGTTTTTTGTGTGAATCGATAGTACTAACATACGCTCTCCATCAAAACAAAACGAAACAAAACAAACT
AGCAAAATAGGCTGTCCCCAGTGCAAGTGCAGGTGCCAGAACATTTCTCTCTCGAGTTTACTCCCTATCA
GTGATAGAGAACGTATGAAGAGTTTACTCCCTATCAGTGATAGAGAACGTATGCAGACTTTACTCCCTAT
CAGTGATAGAGAACGTATAAGGAGTTTACTCCCTATCAGTGATAGAGAACGTATGACCAGTTTACTCCCT
ATCAGTGATAGAGAACGTATCTACAGTTTACTCCCTATCAGTGATAGAGAACGTATATCCAGTTTACTCC
CTATCAGTGATAGAGAACGTATAAGCTTTGCTTATGTAAACCAGGGCGCCTATAAAAGAGTGCTGATTTT
TTGAGTAAACTTCAATTCCACAACACTTTTGTCTTATACCAACTTTCCGTACCACTTCCTACCCTCGTAA
AGAATTCGCGGCCGCACGCGTGCCACCATGACACTCCACGCCACCCGGGGGGCTGCACTCCTCTCTTGGG
TGAACAGTCTACACGTGGCTGACCCTGTGGAGGCTGTGCTGCAGCTCCAGGACTGCAGCATCTTCATCAA
GATCATTGACAGAATCCATGGCACTGAAGAGGGACAGCAAATCTTGAAGCAGCCGGTGTCAGAGAGACTG
GACTTTGTGTGCAGTTTTCTGCAGAAAAATCGAAAACATCCCTCTTCCCCAGAATGCCTGGTATCTGCAC
AGAAGGTGCTAGAGGGATCAGAGCTGGAACTGGCGAAGATGACCATGCTGCTCTTATACCACTCTACCAT
GAGCTCCAAAAGTCCCAGGGACTGGGAACAGTTTGAATATAAAATTCAGGCTGAGTTGGCTGTCATTCTT
AAATTTGTGCTGGACCATGAGGACGGGCTAAACCTTAATGAGGACCTAGAGAACTTCCTACAGAAAGCTC
CTGTGCCTTCTACCTGTTCTAGCACATTCCCTGAAGAGCTCTCCCCACCTAGCCACCAGGCCAAGAGGGA
GATTCGCTTCCTAGAGCTACAGAAGGTTGCCTCCTCTTCCAGTGGGAACAACTTTCTCTCAGGTTCTCCA
GCTTCTCCCATGGGTGATATCCTGCAGACCCCACAGTTCCAGATGAGACGGCTGAAGAAGCAGCTTGCTG
ATGAGAGAAGTAATAGGGATGAGCTGGAGCTGGAGCTAGCTGAGAACCGCAAGCTCCTCACCGAGAAGGA
TGCACAGATAGCCATGATGCAGCAGCGCATTGACCGCCTAGCCCTGCTGAATGAGAAGCAGGCGGCCAGC
CCACTGGAGCCCAAGGAGCTTGAGGAGCTGCGTGACAAGAATGAGAGCCTTACCATGCGGCTGCATGAAA
CCCTGAAGCAGTGCCAGGACCTGAAGACAGAGAAGAGCCAGATGGATCGCAAAATCAACCAGCTTTCGGA
GGAGAATGGAGACCTTTCCTTTAAGCTGCGGGAGTTTGCCAGTCATCTGCAGCAGCTACAGGATGCCCTC
AATGAGCTGACGGAGGAGCACAGCAAGGCCACTCAGGAGTGGCTAGAGAAGCAGGCCCAGCTGGAGAAGG
AGCTCAGCGCAGCCCTGCAGGACAAGAAATGCCTTGAAGAGAAGAACGAAATCCTTCAGGGAAAACTTTC
ACAGCTGGAAGAACACTTGTCCCAGCTGCAGGATAACCCACCCCAGGAGAAGGGCGAGGTGCTGGGTGAT
GTCTTGCAGCTGGAAACCTTGAAGCAAGAGGCAGCCACTCTTGCTGCAAACAACACACAGCTCCAAGCCA
GGGTAGAGATGCTGGAGACTGAGCGAGGCCAGCAGGAAGCCAAGCTGCTTGCTGAGCGGGGCCACTTCGA
AGAAGAAAAGCAGCAGCTGTCTAGCCTGATCACTGACCTGCAGAGCTCCATCTCCAACCTCAGCCAGGCC
AAGGAAGAGCTGGAGCAGGCCTCCCAGGCTCATGGGGCCCGGTTGACTGCCCAGGTGGCCTCTCTGACCT
CTGAGCTCACCACACTCAATGCCACCATCCAGCAACAGGATCAAGAACTGGCTGGCCTGAAGCAGCAGGC
CAAAGAGAAGCAGGCCCAGCTAGCACAGACCCTCCAACAGCAAGAACAGGCCTCCCAGGGCCTCCGCCAC
CAGGTGGAGCAGCTAAGCAGTAGCCTGAAGCAGAAGGAGCAGCAGTTGAAGGAGGTAGCGGAGAAGCAGG
AGGCAACTAGGCAGGACCATGCCCAGCAACTGGCCACTGCTGCAGAGGAGCGAGAGGCCTCCTTAAGGGA
GCGGGATGCGGCTCTCAAGCAGCTGGAGGCACTGGAGAAGGAGAAGGCTGCCAAGCTGGAGATTCTGCAG
CAGCAACTTCAGGTGGCTAATGAAGCCCGGGACAGTGCCCAGACCTCAGTGACACAGGCCCAGCGGGAGA
AGGCAGAGCTGAGCCGGAAGGTGGAGGAACTCCAGGCCTGTGTTGAGACAGCCCGCCAGGAACAGCATGA
GGCCCAGGCCCAGGTTGCAGAGCTAGAGTTGCAGCTGCGGTCTGAGCAGCAAAAAGCAACTGAGAAAGAA
AGGGTGGCCCAGGAGAAGGACCAGCTCCAGGAGCAGCTCCAGGCCCTCAAAGAGTCCTTGAAGGTCACCA
AGGGCAGCCTTGAAGAGGAGAAGCGCAGGGCTGCAGATGCCCTGGAAGAGCAGCAGCGTTGTATCTCTGA
GCTGAAGGCAGAGACCCGAAGCCTGGTGGAGCAGCATAAGCGGGAACGAAAGGAGCTGGAAGAAGAGAGG
GCTGGGCGCAAGGGGCTGGAGGCTCGATTACAGCAGCTTGGGGAGGCCCATCAGGCTGAGACTGAAGTCC
TGCGGCGGGAGCTGGCAGAGGCCATGGCTGCCCAGCACACAGCTGAGAGTGAGTGTGAGCAGCTCGTCAA
AGAAGTAGCTGCCTGGCGTGAGCGGTATGAGGATAGCCAGCAAGAGGAGGCACAGTATGGCGCCATGTTC
CAGGAACAGCTGATGACTTTGAAGGAGGAATGTGAGAAGGCCCGCCAGGAGCTGCAGGAGGCAAAGGAGA
AGGTGGCAGGCATAGAATCCCACAGCGAGCTCCAGATAAGCCGGCAGCAGAACAAACTAGCTGAGCTCCA
TGCCAACCTGGCCAGAGCACTCCAGCAGGTCCAAGAGAAGGAAGTCAGGGCCCAGAAGCTTGCAGATGAC
CTCTCCACTCTGCAGGAAAAGATGGCTGCCACCAGCAAAGAGGTGGCCCGCTTGGAGACCTTGGTGCGCA
AGGCAGGTGAGCAGCAGGAAACAGCCTCCCGGGAGTTAGTCAAGGAGCCTGCGAGGGCAGGAGACAGACA
GCCCGAGTGGCTGGAAGAGCAACAGGGACGCCAGTTCTGCAGCACACAGGCAGCGCTGCAGGCTATGGAG
CGGGAGGCAGAGCAGATGGGCAATGAGCTGGAACGGCTGCGGGCCGCGCTGATGGAGAGCCAGGGGCAGC
AGCAGGAGGAGCGTGGGCAGCAGGAAAGGGAGGTGGCGCGGCTGACCCAGGAGCGGGGCCGTGCCCAGGC
TGACCTTGCCCTGGAGAAGGCGGCCAGAGCAGAGCTTGAGATGCGGCTGCAGAACGCCCTCAACGAGCAG
CGTGTGGAGTTCGCTACCCTGCAAGAGGCACTGGCTCATGCCCTGACGGAAAAGGAAGGCAAGGACCAGG
AGTTGGCCAAGCTTCGTGGTCTGGAGGCAGCCCAGATAAAAGAGCTGGAGGAACTTCGGCAAACCGTGAA
GCAACTGAAGGAACAGCTGGCTAAGAAAGAAAAGGAGCACGCATCTGGCTCAGGAGCCCAATCTGAGGCT
GCTGGCAGGACAGAGCCAACAGGCCCCAAGCTGGAAGCACTGCGGGCAGAGGTGAGCAAGCTGGAACAGC
AATGCCAGAAGCAGCAGGAGCAGGCTGACAGCCTGGAACGCAGCCTCGAGGCTGAGCGGGCCTCCCGGGC
TGAGCGGGACAGTGCTCTGGAGACTCTGCAGGGCCAGTTAGAGGAGAAGGCCCAGGAGCTAGGGCACAGT
CAGAGTGCCTTAGCCTCGGCCCAACGGGAGTTGGCTGCCTTCCGCACCAAGGTACAAGACCACAGCAAGG
CTGAAGATGAGTGGAAGGCCCAGGTGGCCCGGGGCCGGCAAGAGGCTGAGAGGAAAAATAGCCTCATCAG
CAGCTTGGAGGAGGAGGTGTCCATCCTGAATCGCCAGGTCCTGGAGAAGGAGGGGGAGAGCAAGGAGTTG
AAGCGGCTGGTGATGGCCGAGTCAGAGAAGAGCCAGAAGCTGGAGGAGAGGCTGCGCCTGCTGCAGGCAG
AGACAGCCAGCAACAGTGCCAGAGCTGCAGAACGCAGCTCTGCTCTGCGGGAGGAGGTGCAGAGCCTCCG
GGAGGAGGCTGAGAAACAGCGGGTGGCTTCAGAGAACCTGCGGCAGGAGCTGACCTCACAGGCTGAGCGT
GCGGAGGAGCTGGGCCAAGAATTGAAGGCGTGGCAGGAGAAGTTCTTCCAGAAAGAGCAGGCCCTCTCCA
CCCTGCAGCTCGAGCACACCAGCACACAGGCCCTGGTGAGTGAGCTGCTGCCAGCTAAGCACCTCTGCCA
GCAGCTGCAGGCCGAGCAGGCCGCTGCCGAGAAACGCCACCGTGAGGAGCTGGAGCAGAGCAAGCAGGCC
GCTGGGGGACTGCGGGCAGAGCTGCTGCGGGCCCAGCGGGAGCTTGGGGAGCTGATTCCTCTGCGGCAGA
AGGTGGCAGAGCAGGAGCGAACAGCTCAGCAGCTGCGGGCAGAGAAGGCCAGCTATGCAGAGCAGCTGAG
CATGCTGAAGAAGGCGCATGGCCTGCTGGCAGAGGAGAACCGGGGGCTGGGTGAGCGGGCCAACCTTGGC
CGGCAGTTTCTGGAAGTGGAGTTGGACCAGGCCCGGGAAAAGTATGTCCAAGAGTTGGCAGCCGTACGTG
CTGATGCTGAGACCCGTCTGGCTGAGGTGCAGCGAGAAGCACAGAGCACTGCCCGGGAGCTGGAGGTGAT
GACTGCCAAGTATGAGGGTGCCAAGGTCAAGGTCCTGGAGGAGAGGCAGCGGTTCCAGGAAGAGAGGCAG
AAACTCACTGCCCAGGTGGAAGRGTTCCAGGAAGAGAGGCAGAAACTCACTGCCCAGGTGGAAGAACTGA
GTAAGAAACTGGCTGACTCTGACCAAGCCAGCAAGGTGCAGCAGCAGAAGCTGAAGGCTGTCCAGGCTCA
GGGAGGCGAGAGCCAGCAGGAGGCCCAGCGCTTCCAGGCCCAGCTGAATGAACTGCAAGCCCAGTTGAGC
CAGAAGGAGCAGGCAGCTGAGCACTATAAGCTGCAGATGGAGAAAGCCAAAACACATTATGATGCCAAGA
AGCAGCAGAACCAAGAGCTGCAGGAGCAGCTGCGGAGCCTGGAGCAGCTGCAGAAGGAAAACAAAGAGCT
GCGAGCTGAAGCTGAACGGCTGGGCCATGAGCTACAGCAGGCTGGGCTGAAGACCAAGGAGGCTGAACAG
ACCTGCCGCCACCTTACTGCCCAGGTGCGCAGCCTGGAGGCACAGGTTGCCCATGCAGACCAGCAGCTTC
GAGACCTGGGCAAATTCCAGGTGGCAACTGATGCTTTAAAGAGCCGTGAGCCCCAGGCTAAGCCCCAGCT
GGACTTGAGTATTGACAGCCTGGATCTGAGCTGCGAGGAGGGGACCCCACTCAGTATCACCAGCAAGCTG
CCTCGTACCCAGCCAGACGGCACCAGCGTCCCTGGAGAACCAGCCTCACCTATCTCCCAGCGCCTGCCCC
CCAAGGTAGAATCCCTGGAGAGTCTCTACTTCACTCCCATCCCTGCTCGGAGTCAGGCCCCCCTGGAGAG
CAGCCTGGACTCCCTGGGAGACGTCTTCCTGGACTCGGGTCGTAAGACCCGCTCCGCTCGTCGGCGCACC
ACGCAGATCATCAACATCACCATGACCAAGAAGCTAGATGTGGAAGAGCCAGACAGCGCCAACTCATCGT
TCTACAGCACGCGGTCTGCTCCTGCTTCCCAGGCTAGCCTGCGAGCCACCTCCTCTACTCAGTCTCTAGC
TCGCCTGGGTTCTCCCGATTATGGCAACTCAGCCCTGCTCAGCTTGCCTGGCTACCGCCCCACCACTCGC
AGTTCTGCTCGTCGTTCCCAGGCCGGGGTGTCCAGTGGGGCCGGAGGTGGATCTACGCGTGGAGGTGGAT
CTGCCACCATGGTGTCTAAGGGCGAAGAGCTGATTAAGGAGAACATGCACATGAAGCTGTACATGGAGGG
CACCGTGAACAACCACCACTTCAAGTGCACATCCGAGGGCGAAGGCAAGCCCTACGAGGGCACCCAGACC
ATGAGAATCAAGGTGGTCGAGGGCGGCCCTCTCCCCTTCGCCTTCGACATCCTGGCTACCAGCTTCATGT
ACGGCAGCAGAACCTTCATCAACCACACCCAGGGCATCCCCGACTTCTTTAAGCAGTCCTTCCCTGAGGG
CTTCACATGGGAGAGAGTCACCACATACGAAGACGGGGGCGTGCTGACCGCTACCCAGGACACCAGCCTC
CAGGACGGCTGCCTCATCTACAACGTCAAGATCAGAGGGGTGAACTTCCCATCCAACGGCCCTGTGATGC
AGAAGAAAACACTCGGCTGGGAGGCCAACACCGAGATGCTGTACCCCGCTGACGGCGGCCTGGAAGGCAG
AACCGACATGGCCCTGAAGCTCGTGGGCGGGGGCCACCTGATCTGCAACTTCAAGACCACATACAGATCC
AAGAAACCCGCTAAGAACCTCAAGATGCCCGGCGTCTACTATGTGGACCACAGACTGGAAAGAATCAAGG
AGGCCGACAAAGAGACCTACGTCGAGCAGCACGAGGTGGCTGTGGCCAGATACTGCGACCTCCCTAGCAA
ACTGGGGCACAAACTTAATGGCATGGACGAGCTGTACAAGTCCGGACTCAGATCTCGAGCTCAAGCTTCG
AACGAATTCGGCATTGATCTGAGCGGCCTGACCCTGCAGGAATTCAGCTCCCCGAAACGCCCTAAGCTGC
TGCGTGAATATTACGATTGGCTGGTTGATAACAGCTTTACCCCATATCTGGTGGTGGATGCCACATACCT
GGGCGTGAACGTGCCCGTGGAGTATGTGAAAGACGGTCAGATCGTGCTGAATCTGTCTGCAAGTGCGACC
GGCAACCTGCAACTGACAAATGATTTTATCCAGTTCAACGCCCGCTTTAAGGGCGTGTCTCGTGAACTGT
ATATCCCGATGGGTGCCGCTCTGGCCATTTACGCTCGCGAGAACGGCGATGGTGTGATGTTCGAACCAGA
AGAAATCTATGACGAGCTGAATATTGGTTAAACCGGTGGATCCAGATCTCTGCAGCATATGTCTAGAGGA
TCATAATCAGCCATACCACATTTGTAGAGGTTTTACTTGCTTTAAAAAACCTCCCACACCTCCCCCTGAA
CCTGAAACATAAAATGAATGCAATTGTTGTTGTTAACTTGTTTATTGCAGCTTATAATGGTTACAAATAA
AGCAATAGCATCACAAATTTCACAAATAAAGCATTTTTTTCACTGCCGACGTCAGGTGGCACTTTTCGGG
GTTGGGGTTGCGCCTTTTCCAAGGCAGCCCTGGGTTTGCGCAGGGACGCGGCTGCTCTGGGCGTGGTTCC
GGGAAACGCAGCGGCGCCGACCCTGGGTCTCGCACATTCTTCACGTCCGTTCGCAGCGTCACCCGGATCT
TCGCCGCTACCCTTGTGGGCCCCCCGGCGACGCTTCCTGCTCCGCCCCTAAGTCGGGAAGGTTCCTTGCG
GTTCGCGGCGTGCCGGACGTGACAAACGGAAGCCGCACGTCTCACTAGTACCCTCGCAGACGGACAGCGC
CAGGGAGCAATGGCAGCGCGCCGACCGCGATGGGCTGTGGCCAATAGCGGCTGCTCAGCAGGGCGCGCCG
AGAGCAGCGGCCGGGAAGGGGCGGTGCGGGAGGCGGGGTGTGGGGCGGTAGTGTGGGCCCTGTTCCTGCC
CGCGCGGTGTTCCGCATTCTGCAAGCCTCCGGAGCGCACGTCGGCAGTCGGCTCCCTCGTTGACCGAATC
ACCGACCTCTCTCCCCAGGGGGATCCACCGGAGCTTACCATGGATAGATCCGGAAAGCCTGAACTCACCG
CGACGTCTGTCGAGAAGTTTCTGATCGAAAAGTTCGACAGCGTCTCCGACCTGATGCAGCTCTCGGAGGG
CGAAGAATCTCGTGCTTTCAGCTTCGATGTAGGAGGGCGTGGATATGTCCTGCGGGTAAATAGCTGCGCC
GATGGTTTCTACAAAGATCGTTATGTTTATCGGCACTTTGCATCGGCCGCGCTCCCGATTCCGGAAGTGC
TTGACATTGGGGAATTCAGCGAGAGCCTGACCTATTGCATCTCCCGCCGTGCACAGGGTGTCACGTTGCA
AGACCTGCCTGAAACCGAACTGCCCGCTGTTCTGCAGCCGGTCGCGGAGGCCATGGATGCGATCGCTGCG
GCCGATCTTAGCCAGACGAGCGGGTTCGGCCCATTCGGACCGCAAGGAATCGGTCAATACACTACATGGC
GTGATTTCATATGCGCGATTGCTGATCCCCATGTGTATCACTGGCAAACTGTGATGGACGACACCGTCAG
TGCGTCCGTCGCGCAGGCTCTCGATGAGCTGATGCTTTGGGCCGAGGACTGCCCCGAAGTCCGGCACCTC
GTGCACGCGGATTTCGGCTCCAACAATGTCCTGACGGACAATGGCCGCATAACAGCGGTCATTGACTGGA
GCGAGGCGATGTTCGGGGATTCCCAATACGAGGTCGCCAACATCTTCTTCTGGAGGCCGTGGTTGGCTTG
TATGGAGCAGCAGACGCGCTACTTCGAGCGGAGGCATCCGGAGCTTGCAGGATCGCCGCGGCTCCGGGCG
TATATGCTCCGCATTGGTCTTGACCAACTCTATCAGAGCTTGGTTGACGGCAATTTCGATGATGCAGCTT
GGGCGCAGGGTCGATGCGACGCAATCGTCCGATCCGGAGCCGGGACTGTCGGGCGTACACAAATCGCCCG
CAGAAGCGCGGCCGTCTGGACCGATGGCTGTGTAGAAGTACTCGCCGATAGTGGAAACCGACGCCCCAGC
ACTCGTCCGAGGGCAAAGGAATAGAGTAGATGCCGACCGAACAAGAGCTGATTTCGAGAACGCCTCAGCC
AGCAACTCGCGCGAGCCTAGCAAGGCAAATGCGAGAGAACGGCCTTACGCTTGGTGGCACAGTTCTCGTC
CACAGTTCGCTAAGCTCGCTCGGCTGGGTCGCGGGAGGGCCGGTCGCAGTGATTCAGGCCCTTCTGGATT
GTGTTGGTCCCCAGGGCACGATTGTCATGCCCACGCACTCGGGTGATCTGACTGATCCCGCAGATTGGAG
ATCGCCGCCCGTGCCTGCCGATTGGGTGCAGATCTCTAGAGCTCGCTGATCAGCCTCGACTGTGCCTTCT
AGTTGCCAGCCATCTGTTGTTTGCCCCTCCCCCGTGCCTTCCTTGACCCTGGAAGGTGCCACTCCCACTG
TCCTTTCCTAATAAAATGAGGAAATTGCATCGCATTGTCTGAGTAGGTGTCATTCTATTCTGGGGGGTGG
GGTGGGGCAGGACAGCAAGGGGGAGGATTGGGAAGACAATAGCAGGCATGCTGGGGATGCGGTGGGCTCT
ATGGCTTCTGAGGCGGAAAGAACCAGCTGGGGCTCGATGAGGGAGCTGCGGTGGAGGAGGTGGAGAGAAG
GCCGCACCCTTCTGGGCAGGGGGAGGGGAGTGCCGCAATACCTTTATGGGAGTTCTCTGCTGCCTCCCGT
CTTGTAAGGACCGCCCTGGGCCTGGAAGAAGCCCTCCCTCCTTTCCTCCTCGCGTGATCTCGTCATCGCC
TCCATGTCGAGTCGCTTCTCGATTATGGGCGGGATTCTTTTGCCTAGGCTTAAGGGGCTAACTTGGTCCC
TGGGCGTTGCCCTGCAGGGGAGTGAGCAGCTGTAAGATTTGAGGGGCGACTCCGATTAGTTTATCTTCCC
ACGGACTAGAGTTGGTGTCGAGGTTATTGTAATAAGGGTGGGGTAGGGAAATGGAGCTTAGTCATTCACC
TGGGGCTGATTTTATGCAACGAGACTGCGGATTATCACTAATCATTTTTGGAGCATTTTTCTAGAGACAG
ACATAAAGCATGATCACCTGAGTTTTATACCATTTGAGACCCTTGCTGCACCACCAAAGTGTAGCATCAG
GTTAAATCTTAATAGAAAAATTTTAGCTTTTGCTTGAGAAACCAGTGCTTCCCTCCCTCACCCTCTCTCC
CCAGGCTCTCTACCCCTTTGCATCCCTACCAGGCATCTTAGCAACTCTCACTCATACTTGATCCCATTTT
CCATTTGTTGTACTTGCTCCTCCAGTATTCAGACATAGCACTAGCTTTCTCCCTCTCTTGATCTTGGGTA
GCCTGGTGTCTCGCGAAACCAGACAGATTGGTTCCACCACAAATTAAGGCTTGAGCTGGGGCTTGACTCT
TACCCAGCAGTGCTTTTATTCCTCCCTAGTTCACGTTCTTAAATGTTTATCTTGATTTTCATTTTATCCT
TTTTCCTTAGCTGGGATTCTGTCCCTGACCGTCTTCACAGTCCAGGTGATCTTGACTACTGCTTTACAGA
GAATTGGATCTGAGGTTAGGCAACATCTCCCTTTTTCTTCCTCTAAATACCTCTCATTTCTGTTCTTACC
AGTTAGTAACTGATCTCAGATGCCTGTGTGATAGCTGGTACCCAGCTTTTGTTCCCTTTAGTGAGGGTTA
ATTGCGCGCTTGGCGTAATCATGGTCATAGCTGTTTCCTGTGTGAAATTGTTATCCGCTCACAATTCCAC
ACAACATACGAGCCGGGAGCATAAAGTGTAAAGCCTGGGGTGCCTAATGAGTGAGCTAACTCACATTAAT
TGCGTTGCGCTCACTGCCCGCTTTCCAGTCGGGAAACCTGTCGTGCCAGCTGCATTAATGAATCGGCCAA
CGCGCGGGGAGAGGCGGTTTGCGTATTGGGCGCTCTTCCGCTTCCTCGCTCACTGACTCGCTGCGCTCGG
TCGTTCGGCTGCGGCGAGCGGTATCAGCTCACTCAAAGGCGGTAATACGGTTATCCACAGAATCAGGGGA
TAACGCAGGAAAGAACATGTGAGCAAAAGGCCAGCAAAAGGCCAGGAACCGTAAAAAGGCCGCGTTGCTG
GCGTTTTTCCATAGGCTCCGCCCCCCTGACGAGCATCACAAAAATCGACGCTCAAGTCAGAGGTGGCGAA
ACCCGACAGGACTATAAAGATACCAGGCGTTTCCCCCTGGAAGCTCCCTCGTGCGCTCTCCTGTTCCGAC
CCTGCCGCTTACCGGATACCTGTCCGCCTTTCTCCCTTCGGGAAGCGTGGCGCTTTCTCATAGCTCACGC
TGTAGGTATCTCAGTTCGGTGTAGGTCGTTCGCTCCAAGCTGGGCTGTGTGCACGAACCCCCCGTTCAGC
CCGACCGCTGCGCCTTATCCGGTAACTATCGTCTTGAGTCCAACCCGGTAAGACACGACTTATCGCCACT
GGCAGCAGCCACTGGTAACAGGATTAGCAGAGCGAGGTATGTAGGCGGTGCTACAGAGTTCTTGAAGTGG
TGGCCTAACTACGGCTACACTAGAAGAACAGTATTTGGTATCTGCGCTCTGCTGAAGCCAGTTACCTTCG
GAAAAAGAGTTGGTAGCTCTTGATCCGGCAAACAAACCACCGCTGGTAGCGGTGGTTTTTTTGTTTGCAA
GCAGCAGATTACGCGCAGAAAAAAAGGATCTCAAGAAGATCCTTTGATCTTTTCTACGGGGTCTGACGCT
CAGTGGAACGAAAACTCACGTTAAGGGATTTTGGTCATGAGATTATCAAAAAGGATCTTCACCTAGATCC
TTTTAAATTAAAAATGAAGTTTTAAATCAATCTAAAGTATATATGAGTAAACTTGGTCTGACAGTTACCA
ATGCTTAATCAGTGAGGCACCTATCTCAGCGATCTGTCTATTTCGTTCATCCATAGTTGCCTGACTCCCC
GTCGTGTAGATAACTACGATACGGGAGGGCTTACCATCTGGCCCCAGTGCTGCAATGATACCGCGAGACC
CACGCTCACCGGCTCCAGATTTATCAGCAATAAACCAGCCAGCCGGAAGGGCCGAGCGCAGAAGTGGTCC
TGCAACTTTATCCGCCTCCATCCAGTCTATTAATTGTTGCCGGGAAGCTAGAGTAAGTAGTTCGCCAGTT
AATAGTTTGCGCAACGTTGTTGCCATTGCTACAGGCATCGTGGTGTCACGCTCGTCGTTTGGTATGGCTT
CATTCAGCTCCGGTTCCCAACGATCAAGGCGAGTTACATGATCCCCCATGTTGTGCAAAAAAGCGGTTAG
CTCCTTCGGTCCTCCGATCGTTGTCAGAAGTAAGTTGGCCGCAGTGTTATCACTCATGGTTATGGCAGCA
CTGCATAATTCTCTTACTGTCATGCCATCCGTAAGATGCTTTTCTGTGACTGGTGAGTACTCAACCAAGT
CATTCTGAGAATAGTGTATGCGGCGACCGAGTTGCTCTTGCCCGGCGTCAATACGGGATAATACCGCGCC
ACATAGCAGAACTTTAAAAGTGCTCATCATTGGAAAACGTTCTTCGGGGCGAAAACTCTCAAGGATCTTA
CCGCTGTTGAGATCCAGTTCGATGTAACCCACTCGTGCACCCAACTGATCTTCAGCATCTTTTACTTTCA
CCAGCGTTTCTGGGTGAGCAAAAACAGGAAGGCAAAATGCCGCAAAAAAGGGAATAAGGGCGACACGGAA
ATGTTGAATACTCATACTCTTCCTTTTTCAATATTATTGAAGCATTTATCAGGGTTATTGTCTCATGAGC
GGATACATATTTGAATGTATTTAGAAAAATAAACAAATAGGGGTTCCGCGCACATTTCCCCGAAAAGTGC
CAC
